Addgene plasmid #139717: P199
Purpose: Module plasmid, individual component of Fungal Bioluminescent Pathway, Luz, Luz promoter is circadian controlled
Depositing lab: Daniel Voytas. Depositing organization: University of Minnesota. Publication: Building customizable auto-luminescent luciferase-based reporters in plants. Khakhar A, Starker CG, Chamness JC, Lee N, Stokke S, Wang C, Swanson R, Rizvi F, Imaizumi T, Voytas DF. Elife. 2020 Mar 25;9. pii: 52786. doi: 10.7554/eLife.52786. PubMed 32209230.
Backbone
  Vector backbone: pMOD_D
  Vector type: Plant Expression, Luciferase
Growth in bacteria
  Bacterial resistance: Ampicillin, 100 μg/mL
  Growth temperature: 37°C
  Growth strain: DH5alpha
  Copy number: High Copy
Gene/Insert
  Gene/Insert name: pMOD_D_pAtELF4:NnLuz:trbcSE9
  Species: Neonothopanus nambi
  Promoter: AtELF4
  Cloning method: Restriction Enzyme; 5′ cloning site BsaI (destroyed during cloning); 3′ cloning site BsaI (destroyed during cloning)
Resource information
  A portion of this plasmid was derived from a plasmid made by: synthesized
Terms and licenses: Academic/Nonprofit Terms; Industry Terms: Not Available to Industry
How to cite: P199 was a gift from Daniel Voytas (Addgene plasmid # 139717 ; http://n2t.net/addgene:139717 ; RRID:Addgene_139717)
