[The description below was written by a language model from this plasmid's Addgene catalogue record and pLannotate feature annotations shown in this document.]
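Description:
P199 is a module plasmid built on the pMOD_D backbone, carrying a single plant expression cassette for one component of the fungal bioluminescence pathway. It is a small (about 4.2 kb), high-copy plasmid propagated in E. coli through a ColE1/pUC-type origin of replication and selected with ampicillin via a β-lactamase gene driven by its native bla promoter. No plant selectable marker, T-DNA borders or other plant delivery elements are annotated. This fits its role as an intermediate building block rather than a finished transformation vector.

The insert, described as pAtELF4:NnLuz:trbcSE9, places the Luz luciferase gene from the luminescent fungus Neonothopanus nambi under the AtELF4 promoter, with transcription ended by the terminator and polyadenylation signal of the pea rbcS-E9 gene. In the fungal pathway Luz is the luciferase that oxidises the fungal luciferin to emit light, while other enzymes, supplied on separate modules, produce and recycle that substrate. According to the record the promoter is under circadian control, so the light-emitting step should follow the plant's clock and give an auto-luminescent readout of rhythmic promoter activity without added substrate. The cassette was assembled from synthesised material using BsaI sites that were destroyed during cloning, as expected for Golden Gate-style assembly. The automated feature table recognises only the origin, the E9 terminator fragment and the ampicillin resistance unit. The promoter and Luz coding sequence are not annotated and presumably occupy the unannotated region between the origin and the terminator. The plasmid is intended to be combined with the other pathway modules to build customisable luminescent reporters in plants.
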