Features (pLannotate 1.2.2; 4 found; start..end, strand, type, name):
    176..764     +  rep_origin     ori: high-copy-number ColE1/pMB1/pBR322/pUC origin of replication
   2783..3088    +  terminator     E9 terminator (fragment): terminator and polyadenylation signal from the pea rbcS-E9 gene
   3165..3265    +  promoter       AmpR promoter: bla
   3266..4126    +  CDS            AmpR: β-lactamase; bla; confers resistance to ampicillin, carbenicillin, and related antibiotics
>Addgene plasmid #139717 | P199 | addgene full sequence | sequence record 292601 | Addgene NGS Result
GCCTGATGTGCGGGCTTTTTTTTGGTGGTGGTTACCAGTGTCGCTTAGCTACCGTAGGTCCTCTTAGGCG
GTCCGATTAGCGACATAGTCATCAATGCCTTGACGGCAAAATCCCTTAACGTGAGTTTTCGTTCCACTGA
GCGTCAGACCCCGTAGAAAAGATCAAAGGATCTTCTTGAGATCCTTTTTTTCTGCGCGTAATCTGCTGCT
TGCAAACAAAAAAACCACCGCTACCAGCGGTGGTTTGTTTGCCGGATCAAGAGCTACTAACTCTTTTTCC
GAAGGTAACTGGCTTCAGCAGAGCGCAGATACCAAATACTGTTCTTCTAGTGTAGCCGTAGTTAGGCCAC
CACTTCAAGAACTCTGTAGCACCGCCTACATACCTCGCTCTGCTAATCCTGTTACCAGTGGCTGCTGCCA
GTGGCGATAAGTCGTGTCTTACCGGGTTGGACTCAAGACGATAGTTACCGGATAAGGCGCAGCGGTCGGG
CTGAACGGGGGGTTCGTGCTCACAGCCCAGCTTGGAGCGAACGACCTACACCGAACTGAGATACCTACAG
CGTGAGCTATGAGAAAGCGCCACGCTTCCCGAAGGGAGAAAGGCGGACAGGTATCCGGTAAGCGGCAGGG
TCGGAACAGGAGAGCGCACGAGGGAGCTTCCAGGGGGAAACGCCTGGTATCTTTATAGTCCTGTCGGGTT
TCGCCACCTCTGACTTGAGCGTCGATTTTTGTGATGCTCGTCAGGGGGGCGGAGCCTATGGAAAAACGCC
AGCAACGCGGCCTTTTTACGGTTCCTGGCCTTTTGCTGGCCTTTTGCTCACATGTTCTTTCCTGCGTTAT
CCCCTGATTCTGTGGATAACCGTATTACCGCCTTTGAGTGAGCTGATACCGCTCGCCGCAGCCGAACGAC
CGAGCGCAGCGAGTCAGTGAGCGAGGAAGCGGAAGAGCGCCCACCTGCAACGTCCCGGCGCGCCCTATGG
AGCCAGTTAGTGGATTCATTTGTGAAACAGTTTGGAAAATGTTGCGGTTAAGAACTGTATTGCCAAAAAT
AAATTAAATGTTTTTCATCATTACTCATTGGTGACTGAAATGAATTGAGGTCCCTATACTCTTATTGCTT
CTCAGCATCGAGTTGTTTGTGCATCACCATTGTCATGACTCATGATTTTTAGAATCATTTATGCAATTCA
TCATCTTAATCATTATCATTATAGGATGATTGTATCATATATAACAGTCGAAAGGGAAGGGCCAAAAAAA
GTGAAATAAAGTTTTGTTCTTTGTAATGGAAGAAAAAGTTGGGAGGAGAATCATGGTTTCACTATGGTTC
TTTGGAATTTTGATTTTGGTAGTTAGTGCCCAGGTTCCGGGAACCAAATTCTGATCATACTACAAAAAAA
TATCTTGCGGATTATTGTAGCTCTTGTCTTGCATAACATGAAGCTTGGAATTAACTAAAGAAAGTTTCTT
AGAGATTCTTCTTCTTGTTTGTTCTCTAAAGAATCTAACACTCTTTGTAATGTTTATCTAAACTTGGAAC
TAATTAGATGTGAAACACTACAATTCATTAAACATGAGATCATGCGTATAGGAATTTGGTTCCTGCTGCA
CCGTGGCAAGTCGTACACCATATACCTTTTTCCCTATTTTATTCATATTTTACTTTATATTCACTTTACA
ATAAATATCTTTAGATATTTCTACAATAAGATCCTTATCTCTCTCCATGGTTTAATTAAAAATAAATCCA
AGAAAAGTGCATAAAAAGATATGTACTTTTTATTCCTCTACCCAATCACTTCACAGCTTCACTCACGCGC
GTGTTCTTTGATATCAGATAGATACGTCTACGTGAGATACACGCTCTTGTTAATCAAGTGGTGATGAAAC
AGAACTTACTCGCCTCGGTGTCCGATTCTACTCAGAAGATATTTACTATAAATATCTGATTTCTCTCGAC
TTTGACGAAAATCAATGCGTATAAATATCTCTCTGTCTAGCTTATTCGAGAGATTAAGCAAACTCAGCTC
TCGTAGCATAGCTATTACATGTGGTGTCGTCCTCGCCTCTGCTATTGCTTTTCCCATCATACGACGAGAT
TATCAGACGTTCTTAGAGGTTGGTCCTAGCTATGCCCCTCAAAATTTTCGAGGCTACATTATCGTTTGCG
TACTCAGCTTGTTCCGACAAGAGCAAAAAGGGTTGGCAATCTACGACAGACTCCCAGAGAAGAGAAGATG
GCTGGCCGATCTCCCATTTCGTGAAGGTACTAGACCTAGTATAACATCACACATAATACAGAGACAGCGA
ACTCAACTTGTAGACCAAGAGTTTGCCACACGAGAACTGATAGACAAAGTTATTCCCAGGGTGCAAGCAC
GACATACAGATAAAACATTTTTGAGCACGAGCAAGTTTGAATTTCATGCTAAAGCCATTTTCCTGTTGCC
AAGTATTCCTATAAACGACCCCTTAAACATACCTAGTCATGATACGGTTCGTAGAACGAAACGAGAGATT
GCACACATGCATGACTACCACGACTGTACTCTTCACTTAGCTCTTGCAGCTCAAGATGGAAAAGAAGTCC
TGAAAAAAGGCTGGGGCCAACGTCATCCGCTTGCCGGGCCGGGTGTACCTGGGCCGCCGACAGAATGGAC
TTTCTTATACGCACCCCGTAATGAGGAAGAAGCTAGGGTAGTAGAAATGATTGTCGAGGCAAGTATCGGA
TACATGACTAATGATCCGGCAGGTAAAATCGTCGAGAATGCCAAATGAGCTTGTTCGAGTATTATGGCAT
TGGGAAAACTGTTTTTCTTGTACCATTTGTTGTGCTTGTAATTTACTGTGTTTTTTATTCGGTTTTCGCT
ATCGAACTGTGAAATGGAAATGGATGGAGAAGAGTTAATGAATGATATGGTCCTTTTGTTCATTCTCAAA
TTAATATTATTTGTTTTTTCTCTTATTTGTTGTGTGTTGAATTTGAAATTATAAGAGATATGCAAACATT
TTGTTTTGAGTAAAAATGTGTCAAATCGTGGCCTCTAATGACCGAAGTTAATATGAGGAGTAAAACACTT
GTAGTTGTCGCTGTTAGAGCTCAGTGACTAGCAGGTGATGAAAAGCCTTAGGGTCAGGTGGCACTTTTCG
GGGAAATGTGCGATGAACCCCTATTTGTTTATTTTTCTAAATACATTCAAATATGTATCCGCTAATGAGA
CAATAACCCTGATAAATGCTTCAATTATATTGAAAAAGGAAGAGTATGAGTATCCAACATTTCCGTGTCG
CCCTTATTCCCTTTTTTGCGGCCTTCTGCCTTCCTGTTTTTGCTCACCCAGAAACGCTGGTGAAAGTAAA
AGATGCTGAAGATCAGTTGGGTGCCCGAGTGGGTTACATTGAACTGGATCTCAACAGCGGCAAAATCTTA
GAGAGTTTTCGCCCCGAAGAACGCTTCCCAATGATGAGCACTTTCAAAGTTCTGCTATGTGGCGCGGTGT
TATCCCGTATTGATGCTGGGCAAGAGCAACTCGGTCGCCGCATACACTATTCTCAGAATGACTTGGTTGA
GTATTCACCAGTCACAGAAAAGCATCTTACGGATGGCATGACAGTAAGAGAATTATGTAGTGCTGCCATA
ACCATGAGTGATAACACTGCGGCCAACTTACTTCTGACAACGATTGGAGGACCGAAGGAGCTAACCGCTT
TTTTGCACAACATGGGGGATCATGTAACTCGCCTTGATCGTTGGGAACCGGAGCTGAATGAAGCCATACC
AAACGACGAGCGTGACACCACGATGCCTGTAGCAATGGCAACAACTCTCCGCAAACTATTAACTGGCGAA
CTACTTACTCTTGCTTCACGCCAGCAACTCATTGACTGGATGGAGGCGGACAAAGTTGCAGGACCACTTC
TGCGCTCGGCACTTCCGGCTGGCTGGTTTATTGCTGATAAATCTGGAGCCGGTGAGCGTGGCTCTCGCGG
TATCATTGCAGCACTGGGGCCAGATGGTAAGCCCTCCCGTATCGTAGTTATCTACACGACGGGGAGTCAG
GCAACTATGGATGAACGAAATAGACAGATCGCTGAGATAGGTGCCTCACTGATTAAGCATTGGTAACTGT
CAGACGAAGGGAAATAAATAGTAGCCC
